Addgene plasmid #158861: JGI_018367
Purpose: Rare earth element alcohol dehydrogenases
Depositing lab: Joint Genome Institute. Publication: Rare earth element alcohol dehydrogenases widely occur among globally distributed, numerically abundant and environmentally important microbes. Huang J, Yu Z, Groom J, Cheng JF, Tarver A, Yoshikuni Y, Chistoserdova L. ISME J. 2019 Aug;13(8):2005-2017. doi: 10.1038/s41396-019-0414-z. Epub 2019 Apr 5. PubMed 30952993.
Backbone
  Vector backbone: pCM80_PxoxF
  Vector type: Synthetic Biology
Growth in bacteria
  Bacterial resistance: Tetracycline, 10 μg/mL
  Growth temperature: 37°C
  Growth strain: Top10
  Copy number: Low Copy
Gene/Insert
  Gene/Insert name: HYDROGENOBACTER_0392 (alt name: Batch190_p079)
  Species: Synthetic
  Cloning method: Gibson Cloning
Terms and licenses: Academic/Nonprofit Terms; Industry Terms: Not Available to Industry
Depositor comments: pCM80_PxoxF vector with HYDROGENOBACTER_0392 insert, JGI ICE Registry: https://registry.jgi.doe.gov/entry/18367
How to cite: JGI_018367 was a gift from Joint Genome Institute (Addgene plasmid # 158861 ; http://n2t.net/addgene:158861 ; RRID:Addgene_158861)
