[The description below was written by a language model from this plasmid's Addgene catalogue record and pLannotate feature annotations shown in this document.]
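Description:
JGI_018367 is a 9.5 kb broad-host-range expression plasmid built on pCM80_PxoxF and carrying a synthetic insert designated HYDROGENOBACTER_0392, which was introduced by Gibson assembly. It belongs to a collection made to study rare earth element-dependent alcohol dehydrogenases. The record does not describe the encoded protein beyond that stated purpose. The name suggests a candidate gene from a Hydrogenobacter genome, but the species is listed only as synthetic.

The backbone combines IncP (RK2-type) replication and transfer functions with E. coli cloning elements. The oriV origin and the trfA replication initiator gene allow maintenance in a wide range of Gram-negative bacteria. The oriT, traJ and a traI fragment allow the plasmid to be mobilised by conjugation when a helper supplies the remaining transfer functions. A ColE1/pMB1-type origin is also annotated, although the catalogue lists the plasmid as low copy. Selection is by tetracycline, through the tetA efflux gene, and tetR sequences are annotated only as fragments. The bla, rop, bom and lacI fragments look like non-functional remnants of the vector's construction.

The insert itself is not annotated. It presumably lies in the roughly 1.9 kb unlabelled interval between a phage T7 gene 10 ribosome binding site and a His-tag sequence, which would give a C-terminally His-tagged product suited to affinity purification. The backbone name implies expression from an xoxF promoter, but pLannotate did not detect this element. A lac promoter with its CAP site and operator lies upstream, and a pUC-type multiple cloning site and a lacZα fragment lie downstream.
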