Features (pLannotate 1.2.2; 20 found; start..end, strand, type, name):
    325..347     +  RBS            RBS: efficient ribosome binding site from bacteriophage T7 gene 10 (Olins and Rangwala, 1989)
   2250..2269    +  CDS            7xHis (fragment): 6xHis affinity tag
   2296..2352    -  misc_feature   MCS: pUC18/19 multiple cloning site
   2349..2506    +  CDS            lacZα (fragment): LacZα fragment of β-galactosidase; lacZ fragment
   2512..2611    -  misc_feature   bom (fragment): basis of mobility region from pBR322
   2713..2748    -  CDS            rop (fragment): Rop protein, which maintains plasmids at low copy number; rop
   2813..3455    -  CDS            TetR (fragment): tetracycline resistance regulatory protein; tetR
   3561..4760    +  CDS            TcR: tetracycline efflux protein; tetA; confers resistance to tetracycline
   4819..4971    -  CDS            tetR (fragment): TETR1_ECOLX - Experimental evidence at protein level: Swiss-Prot protein existence level 1. TetR is the repressor of the tetracycline resistance element; its N-terminal region forms a helix-turn-helix structure and binds DNA. Binding of tetracycline to TetR reduces the repressor affinity for the tetracycline resistance gene (tetA) promoter operator sites. From Escherichia coli.
   4991..6139    -  CDS            trfA: trans-acting replication protein that binds to and activates oriV
   6269..6373    -  CDS            traI (fragment): TRAI6_ECOLX - Experimental evidence at protein level: Swiss-Prot protein existence level 1. The initiation process of transfer DNA synthesis requires the interaction of at least three plasmid-specific components (TraH, I, and J) at the transfer origin resulting in the assembly of a specialised nucleoprotein complex - the relaxosome. Site- and strand-specific cleavage at the transfer origin is dependent on TraI and TraJ. From Escherichia coli.
   6411..6782    -  CDS            traJ: oriT-recognizing protein; traJ
   6815..6924    -  oriT           oriT: incP origin of transfer
   7077..7708    +  rep_origin     oriV: incP origin of replication
   7786..7999    +  CDS            bla(M) (fragment): β-lactamase lacking the signal sequence; bla(M); allows cytosolic expression of β-lactamase
   8171..8759    +  rep_origin     ori: high-copy-number ColE1/pMB1/pBR322/pUC origin of replication
   8942..9034    +  CDS            lacI (fragment): lac repressor; lacI; The lac repressor binds to the lac operator to inhibit transcription in E. coli. This inhibition can be relieved by adding lactose or isopropyl-β-D-thiogalactopyranoside (IPTG).
   9047..9068    +  protein_bind   CAP binding site: CAP binding activates transcription in the presence of cAMP. E. coli catabolite activator protein
   9083..9113    +  promoter       lac promoter: promoter for the E. coli lac operon
   9121..9137    +  protein_bind   lac operator: The lac repressor binds to the lac operator to inhibit transcription in E. coli. This inhibition can be relieved by adding lactose or isopropyl-β-D-thiogalactopyranoside (IPTG). lac repressor encoded by lacI
>Addgene plasmid #158861 | JGI_018367 | addgene full sequence | sequence record 317431 | Addgene NGS Result
GCAACGCAAAATGCTGAATTTAGCAGGCAAGTTTCCTGATAAAGGGCCCTGTGAGTGCGACATTCGACGC
GCGAAAGCGAGTTGACGGCGCCCGAAATTTTCTTAGAGTTCGTTCAAGCTTCGGTTTCGGGGAGCCGCTA
AGGGATGCGGACCCAGCCGGGTAAGTCGCCGGGAACTATGGAATAATCCTAATTTCTGTGCGGCAGGCGC
GAGCTGCCGGAGCGAATATCATCCCTGTCGCAAACAGCAGGTCAATCAACGGTGGGTAGCGGGCTGCTAT
CCAGCGGCGGATAAGACTTGTCGGAGGAATCCTCTAGAAATAATTTTGTTTAACTTTAAGAAGGAGATAT
ACCATGAAGCGCAGGGCGTACCACCGGCTGCTCTTCCTTCTCATCCTCTCAGCCGTCTCGTGGGTCGGCC
TGTCGATCGCCAACCCCCAGGTCGAAGAACTGTCGAAGAAGGCCGGCCTCTGGCCCGCCCCCGGCCGGGA
CTACCACCTCACGCGCTACAGCCCGCTGAGCCAGATCAATACGCATAACGTGAAGAACCTCGACCTGGCC
TGGAGCTTCTCGACCGGCGTCCTCCGCGGCCACGAAGGCCAGCCGCTCGTGATCGGCAACACGATGTATG
TGCAGACCGCCTATCCCAACATCGTCTATGCCCTGGATATCTCCAAGGGAAACGACTACAAGATCCTGTG
GAAGTACGTCCCGCAACAGGACGACCGCGCGGTCGCTGTGGCCTGCTGCGATACCGTCATGCGGGGAATC
TCTTACGCCGACGGCAAGATAGTCATGAACACGCTGGATGGCCACGTCATCGCACTCGACGCGAAGACAG
GCAAGGAGCTGTGGAAGGTCAAGCACGCCGACCCGTACAAGGGCGAAACCATCACGATGGCGCCCATCGT
GGCCAAAGACAAGGTCATCGTCGGCATCTCGGGCGGCGAGTTCGGCGTCCGGGGGCGTGTCGCGGCGTAC
GATCTTAACTCCGGCCGCCGCGTCTGGCTGTGCTACAACCAGGGCCCGGACCAGGACATGTGCTACGGCT
CGCGCACCCCGGCCAGCTACAAGGGACTGGGCGTCAACACCTGGCAGGGCGATCAGTGGAAGATCGGCGG
GGCCACCGTGTGGGGCTGGTTCTCCTACGACCCCAAGCTCAACCTGGTCTACTACGGCACGTCGAACCCG
GGCACGTGGAACCCCTATATCCGGTGTTCCGCCTCCTGGGAGGAATGCCAGTCGGGCCGCTACGACAACA
AGTGGAGCACCTCGATCATCGCCCGCGATGCCGACACCGGCGAGTTGGTCTGGGCGTTCCAGATGACCCC
GTTCGACCAGTGGGATTACGACGGCGTCAACGAGTCCATCCTGCTCGATGTGAACGTCGGCAGTAAGAAG
GTGCCAGCGCTGATTCACTTCGACCGCAACGGCTTCGCCTTCCTCCTCAACCGCGCCACGGGCGAGCTGA
TCTACGCTAAGCCGTTCGTGTACGTCAACTGGGCGAAGTCGTGGGATGAGCGGCACGCGCGCGACGGTCA
CACTTTCAAGGTCACGAAGGACCCCACGAAAAGCCCGTGGAAACCGGGCGACAACAAGAAGGACGTCTGC
CCCTCCGCGATGGGCGGCAAGGACCAGCAGCCGGCGGCGTACAGCCCGGAAACCGGCCTGGTCTATGTGC
CGACCAACCAGTGGTGCATGGACTACGAGCCAGCCGAGACCAAGTACACCGAGGGCGCCCCCTACGTCGG
CGCGAATGTGCTTATGAAGTTTTACGAGCACAAGTCGTCGGTCCACGGCCTGTCCAAGACCCCGGGCCAC
TACGGTCGCATCATAGCCTGGGATCCGGCGAAGGGCGAGATCAAGTGTTACATCGACGAGAAGTACCCGA
CCTGGAGCGGCGTCCTTGTTACCAAGGGCGGCGTCGGCTTCTACGGCACGATGGACGGTTGGTTCCGCGC
GTTCGACCTGAAGACCTGCAAGGTCCTCTGGTCGAAGAAGCTCGGATCGGGCATCATCGGAAATCCGATC
TCCTTCGAGGTCAACGGCAAGCAGTACATCGCGGTGTACTCCGGAATCGGGGGCTGGGCGGGCCTGCCCG
TCACCGCCAACCTGGACCCGAACGACCCGTATGGCGGCCTGGGCGCCACGAACCTCTCCCTCGAGCTGGA
TCTCTACCGGCAGGCCACGATGTCCGGCGTCCTGTACGTGTTTTCGCTGGAGGCCGAAAACCTCTATTTT
CAGGGACATCATCACCATCACCATCACCACTGACAGCTATGACCATGATTACGCCAAGCTTGCATGCCTG
CAGGTCGACTCTAGAGGATCCCCGGGTACCGAGCTCGAATTCACTGGCCGTCGTTTTACAACGTCGTGAC
TGGGAAAACCCTGGCGTTACCCAACTTAATCGCCTTGCAGCACATCCCCCTTTCGCCAGCTGGCGTAATA
GCGAAGAGGCCCGCACCGATCGCCCTTCCCAACAGTTGCGCAGCCTGAATGGCGAATGGCGCCTGATGCG
GTATTTTCTCCTTACGCATCTGTGCGGTATTTCACACCGCATATGGTGCACTCTCAGTACAATCTGCTCT
GATGCCGCATAGTTAAGCCAGCCCCGACACCCGCCAACACCCGCTGACGCGCCCTGACGGGCTTGTATGC
TCCCGGCATCCGCTTACAGACAAGCTGTGACCGTCTCCGGGAGCTGCATGTGTCAGAGGTTTTCACCGTC
ATCACCGAAACGCGCGAGACGAAAGGGCCTCGTGATACGCCTATTTTTATAGGTTAATGTCATGATAATA
ATGGTTTCTTAGCACCCTTTCTCGGTCCTTCAACGTTCCTGACAACGAGCCTCCTTTTCGCCAATCCATC
GACAATCACCGCGAGTCCCTGCTCGAACGCTGCGTCCGGACCGGCTTCGTCGAAGGCGTCTATCGCGGCC
CGCAACAGCGGCGAGAGCGGAGCCTGTTCAACGGTGCCGCCGCGCTCGCCGGCATCGCTGTCGCCGGCCT
GCTCCTCAAGCACGGCCCCAACAGTGAAGTAGCTGATTGTCATCAGCGCATTGACGGCGTCCCCGGCCGA
AAAACCCGCCTCGCAGAGGAAGCGAAGCTGCGCGTCGGCCGTTTCCATCTGCGGTGCGCCCGGTCGCGTG
CCGGCATGGATGCGCGCGCCATCGCGGTAGGCGAGCAGCGCCTGCCTGAAGCTGCGGGCATTCCCGATCA
GAAATGAGCGCCAGTCGTCGTCGGCTCTCGGCACCGAATGCGTATGATTCTCCGCCAGCATGGCTTCGGC
CAGTGCGTCGAGCAGCGCCCGCTTGTTCCTGAAGTGCCAGTAAAGCGCCGGCTGCTGAACCCCCAACCGT
TCCGCCAGTTTGCGTGTCGTCAGACCGTCTACGCCGACCTCGTTCAACAGGTCCAGGGCGGCACGGATCA
CTGTATTCGGCTGCAACTTTGTCATGCTTGACACTTTATCACTGATAAACATAATATGTCCACCAACTTA
TCAGTGATAAAGAATCCGCGCGTTCAATCGGACCAGCGGAGGCTGGTCCGGAGGCCAGACGTGAAACCCA
ACATACCCCTGATCGTAATTCTGAGCACTGTCGCGCTCGACGCTGTCGGCATCGGCCTGATTATGCCGGT
GCTGCCGGGCCTCCTGCGCGATCTGGTTCACTCGAACGACGTCACCGCCCACTATGGCATTCTGCTGGCG
CTGTATGCGTTGGTGCAATTTGCCTGCGCACCTGTGCTGGGCGCGCTGTCGGATCGTTTCGGGCGGCGGC
CAATCTTGCTCGTCTCGCTGGCCGGCGCCACTGTCGACTACGCCATCATGGCGACAGCGCCTTTCCTTTG
GGTTCTCTATATCGGGCGGATCGTGGCCGGCATCACCGGGGCGACTGGGGCGGTAGCCGGCGCTTATATT
GCCGATATCACTGATGGCGATGAGCGCGCGCGGCACTTCGGCTTCATGAGCGCCTGTTTCGGGTTCGGGA
TGGTCGCGGGACCTGTGCTCGGTGGGCTGATGGGCGGTTTCTCCCCCCACGCTCCGTTCTTCGCCGCGGC
AGCCTTGAACGGCCTCAATTTCCTGACGGGCTGTTTCCTTTTGCCGGAGTCGCACAAAGGCGAACGCCGG
CCGTTACGCCGGGAGGCTCTCAACCCGCTCGCTTCGTTCCGGTGGGCCCGGGGCATGACCGTCGTCGCCG
CCCTGATGGCGGTCTTCTTCATCATGCAACTTGTCGGACAGGTGCCGGCCGCGCTTTGGGTCATTTTCGG
CGAGGATCGCTTTCACTGGGACGCGACCACGATCGGCATTTCGCTTGCCGCATTTGGCATTCTGCATTCA
CTCGCCCAGGCAATGATCACCGGCCCTGTAGCCGCCCGGCTCGGCGAAAGGCGGGCACTCATGCTCGGAA
TGATTGCCGACGGCACAGGCTACATCCTGCTTGCCTTCGCGACACGGGGATGGATGGCGTTCCCGATCAT
GGTCCTGCTTGCTTCGGGTGGCATCGGAATGCCGGCGCTGCAAGCAATGTTGTCCAGGCAGGTGGATGAG
GAACGTCAGGGGCAGCTGCAAGGCTCACTGGCGGCGCTCACCAGCCTGACCTCGATCGTCGGACCCCTCC
TCTTCACGGCGATCTATGCGGCTTCTATAACAACGTGGAACGGGTGGGCATGGATTGCAGGCGCTGCCCT
CTACTTGCTCTGCCTGCCGGCGCTGCGTCGCGGGCTTTGGAGCGGCGCAGGGCAACGAGCCGATCGCTGA
TCGTGGAAACGATAGGCCTATGCCATGCGGGTCAAGGCGACTTCCGGCAAGCTATACGCGCCCTAGAATT
GTCAATTTTAATCCTCTGTTTATCGGCAGTTCGTAGAGCGCGCCGTGCGTCCCGAGCGATACTGAGCGAA
GCAAGTGCGTCGAGCAGTGCCCGCTTGTTCCTGAAATGCCAGTAAAGCGCTGGCTGCTGAACCCCCAGCC
GGAACTGACCCCACAAGGCCCTAGCGTTTGCAATGCACCAGGTCATCATTGACCCAGGCGTGTTCCACCA
GGCCGCTGCCTCGCAACTCTTCGCAGGCTTCGCCGACCTGCTCGCGCCACTTCTTCACGCGGGTGGAATC
CGATCCGCACATGAGGCGGAAGGTTTCCAGCTTGAGCGGGTACGGCTCCCGGTGCGAGCTGAAATAGTCG
AACATCCGTCGGGCCGTCGGCGACAGCTTGCGGTACTTCTCCCATATGAATTTCGTGTAGTGGTCGCCAG
CAAACAGCACGACGATTTCCTCGTCGATCAGGACCTGGCAACGGGACGTTTTCTTGCCACGGTCCAGGAC
GCGGAAGCGGTGCAGCAGCGACACCGATTCCAGGTGCCCAACGCGGTCGGACGTGAAGCCCATCGCCGTC
GCCTGTAGGCGCGACAGGCATTCCTCGGCCTTCGTGTAATACCGGCCATTGATCGACCAGCCCAGGTCCT
GGCAAAGCTCGTAGAACGTGAAGGTGATCGGCTCGCCGATAGGGGTGCGCTTCGCGTACTCCAACACCTG
CTGCCACACCAGTTCGTCATCGTCGGCCCGCAGCTCGACGCCGGTGTAGGTGATCTTCACGTCCTTGTTG
ACGTGGAAAATGACCTTGTTTTGCAGCGCCTCGCGCGGGATTTTCTTGTTGCGCGTGGTGAACAGGGCAG
AGCGGGCCGTGTCGTTTGGCATCGCTCGCATCGTGTCCGGCCACGGCGCAATATCGAACAAGGAAAGCTG
CATTTCCTTGATCTGCTGCTTCGTGTGTTTCAGCAACGCGGCCTGCTTGGCCTCGCTGACCTGTTTTGCC
AGGTCCTCGCCGGCGGTTTTTCGCTTCTTGGTCGTCATAGTTCCTCGCGTGTCGATGGTCATCGACTTCG
CCAAACCTGCCGCCTCCTGTTCGAGACGACGCGAACGCTCCACGGCGGCCGATGGCGCGGGCAGGGCAGG
GGGAGCCAGTTGCACGCTGTCGCGCTCGATCTTGGCCGTAGCTTGCTGGACCATCGAGCCGACGGACTGG
AAGGTTTCGCGGGGCGCACGCATGACGGTGCGGCTTGCGATGGTTTCGGCATCCTCGGCGGAAAACCCCG
CGTCGATCAGTTCTTGCCTGTATGCCTTCCGGTCAAACGTCCGATTCATTCACCCTCCTTGCGGGATTGC
CCCGACTCACGCCGGGGCAATGTGCCCTTATTCCTGATTTGACCCGCCTGGTGCCTTGGTGTCCAGATAA
TCCACCTTATCGGCAATGAAGTCGGTCCCGTAGACCGTCTGGCCGTCCTTCTCGTACTTGGTATTCCGAA
TCTTGCCCTGCACGAATACCAGCTCCGCGAAGTCGCTCTTCTTGATGGAGCGCATGGGGACGTGCTTGGC
AATCACGCGCACCCCCCGGCCGTTTTAGCGGCTAAAAAAGTCATGGCTCTGCCCTCGGGCGGACCACGCC
CATCATGACCTTGCCAAGCTCGTCCTGCTTCTCTTCGATCTTCGCCAGCAGGGCGAGGATCGTGGCATCA
CCGAACCGCGCCGTGCGCGGGTCGTCGGTGAGCCAGAGTTTCAGCAGGCCGCCCAGGCGGCCCAGGTCGC
CATTGATGCGGGCCAGCTCGCGGACGTGCTCATAGTCCACGACGCCCGTGATTTTGTAGCCCTGGCCGAC
GGCCAGCAGGTAGGCCTACAGGCTCATGCCGGCCGCCGCCGCCTTTTCCTCAATCGCTCTTCGTTCGTCT
GGAAGGCAGTACACCTTGATAGGTGGGCTGCCCTTCCTGGTTGGCTTGGTTTCATCAGCCATCCGCTTGC
CCTCATCTGTTACGCCGGCGGTAGCCGGCCAGCCTCGCAGAGCAGGATTCCCGTTGAGCACCGCCAGGTG
CGAATAAGGGACAGTGAAGAAGGAACACCCGCTCGCGGGTGGGCCTACTTCACCTATCCTGCCCGGCTGA
CGCCGTTGGATACACCAAGGAAAGTCTACACGAACCCTTTGGCAAAATCCTGTATATCGTGCGAAAAAGG
ATGGATATACCGAAAAAATCGCTATAATGACCCCGAAGCAGGGTTATGCAGCGGAAAAGATCCGTCGACC
CTTTCCGACGCTCACCGGGCTGGTTGCCCTCGCCGCTGGGCTGGCGGCCGTCTATGGCCCTGCAAACGCG
CCAGAAACGCCGTCGAAGCCGTGTGCGAGACACCGCGGCCGCCGGCGTTGTGGATACCTCGCGGAAAACT
TGGCCCTCACTGACAGATGAGGGGCGGACGTTGACACTTGAGGGGCCGACTCACCCGGCGCGGCGTTGAC
AGATGAGGGGCAGGCTCGATTTCGGCCGGCGACGTGGAGCTGGCCAGCCTCGCAAATCGGCGAAAACGCC
TGATTTTACGCGAGTTTCCCACAGATGATGTGGACAAGCCTGGGGATAAGTGCCCTGCGGTATTGACACT
TGAGGGGCGCGACTACTGACAGATGAGGGGCGCGATCCTTGACACTTGAGGGGCAGAGTGCTGACAGATG
AGGGGCGCACCTATTGACATTTGAGGGGCTGTCCACAGGCAGAAAATCCAGCATTTGCAAGGGTTTCCGC
CCGTTTTTCGGCCACCGCTAACCTGTCTTTTAACCTGCTTTTAAACCAATATTTATAAACCTTGTTTTTA
ACCAGGGCTGCGCCCTGTGCGCGTGACCGCGCACGCCGAAGGGGGGTGCCCCCCCTTCTCGAACCCTCCC
GGCCCGCTAACGCGGGCCTCCCATCCCCCCAGGGGCTGCGCCCCTCGGCCGCGAACGGCCTCACCCCAAA
AATGGCAGCCAAGCTGACCACTTCTGCGCTCGGCCCTTCCGGCTGGCTGGTTTATTGCTGATAAATCTGG
AGCCGGTGAGCGTGGGTCTCGCGGTATCATTGCAGCACTGGGGCCAGATGGTAAGCCCTCCCGTATCGTA
GTTATCTACACGACGGGGAGTCAGGCAACTATGGATGAACGAAATAGACAGATCGCTGAGATAGGTGCCT
CACTGATTAAGCATTGGTAACTGTCAGACCAAGTTTACTCATATATACTTTAGATTGATTTAAAACTTCA
TTTTTAATTTAAAAGGATCTAGGTGAAGATCCTTTTTGATAATCTCATGACCAAAATCCCTTAACGTGAG
TTTTCGTTCCACTGAGCGTCAGACCCCGTAGAAAAGATCAAAGGATCTTCTTGAGATCCTTTTTTTCTGC
GCGTAATCTGCTGCTTGCAAACAAAAAAACCACCGCTACCAGCGGTGGTTTGTTTGCCGGATCAAGAGCT
ACCAACTCTTTTTCCGAAGGTAACTGGCTTCAGCAGAGCGCAGATACCAAATACTGTTCTTCTAGTGTAG
CCGTAGTTAGGCCACCACTTCAAGAACTCTGTAGCACCGCCTACATACCTCGCTCTGCTAATCCTGTTAC
CAGTGGCTGCTGCCAGTGGCGATAAGTCGTGTCTTACCGGGTTGGACTCAAGACGATAGTTACCGGATAA
GGCGCAGCGGTCGGGCTGAACGGGGGGTTCGTGCACACAGCCCAGCTTGGAGCGAACGACCTACACCGAA
CTGAGATACCTACAGCGTGAGCTATGAGAAAGCGCCACGCTTCCCGAAGGGAGAAAGGCGGACAGGTATC
CGGTAAGCGGCAGGGTCGGAACAGGAGAGCGCACGAGGGAGCTTCCAGGGGGAAACGCCTGGTATCTTTA
TAGTCCTGTCGGGTTTCGCCACCTCTGACTTGAGCGTCGATTTTTGTGATGCTCGTCAGGGGGGCGGAGC
CTATGGAAAAACGCCAGCAACGCGGCCTTTTTACGGTTCCTGGCCTTTTGCTGGCCTTTTGCTCACATGT
TCTTTCCTGCGTTATCCCCTGATTCTGTGGATAACCGTATTACCGCCTTTGAGTGAGCTGATACCGCTCG
CCGCAGCCGAACGACCGAGCGCAGCGAGTCAGTGAGCGAGGAAGCGGAAGAGCGCCCAATACGCAAACCG
CCTCTCCCCGCGCGTTGGCCGATTCATTAATGCAGCTGGCACGACAGGTTTCCCGACTGGAAAGCGGGCA
GTGAGCGCAACGCAATTAATGTGAGTTAGCTCACTCATTAGGCACCCCAGGCTTTACACTTTATGCTTCC
GGCTCGTATGTTGTGTGGAATTGTGAGCGGATAACAATTTCACACAGGAAACAGCTATGACCATGATTAC
GCCAAGCTAGCTTCCCGCTTGGTCGGGCCGCTTCGCGAGGGCCCGTTGACGACAACGGTGCGATGGGTCC
CGGCCCCGGTCAAGACGATGCCAATACGTTGCGACACTACGCCTTGGCACTTTTAGAATTGCCTTATCGT
CCTGATAAGAAATGTCCGACCAGCTAAAGACATCGCGTCCAATCAAAGCCTAGAAAATATAGGCGAAGGG
ACGCTAATAAGTCTTTCATAAGACCGCGCAAATCTAAAAATATCCTTAGATTCACGATGCGGCACTTCGG
ATGACTTCCGAGCGAGCCTGGAACCTCAGAAAAACGTCTGAGAGATACCGCGGATCTCACACAGGAAATT
TC
