>Addgene plasmid #158861 | JGI_018367 | depositor partial sequence | sequence record 306571 | gene insert with vector overlaps
GACTTGTCGGAGGAATCCTCTAGAAATAATTTTGTTTAACTTTAAGAAGGAGATATACCATGAAGCGCAG
GGCGTACCACCGGCTGCTCTTCCTTCTCATCCTCTCAGCCGTCTCGTGGGTCGGCCTGTCGATCGCCAAC
CCCCAGGTCGAAGAACTGTCGAAGAAGGCCGGCCTCTGGCCCGCCCCCGGCCGGGACTACCACCTCACGC
GCTACAGCCCGCTGAGCCAGATCAATACGCATAACGTGAAGAACCTCGACCTGGCCTGGAGCTTCTCGAC
CGGCGTCCTCCGCGGCCACGAAGGCCAGCCGCTCGTGATCGGCAACACGATGTATGTGCAGACCGCCTAT
CCCAACATCGTCTATGCCCTGGATATCTCCAAGGGAAACGACTACAAGATCCTGTGGAAGTACGTCCCGC
AACAGGACGACCGCGCGGTCGCTGTGGCCTGCTGCGATACCGTCATGCGGGGAATCTCTTACGCCGACGG
CAAGATAGTCATGAACACGCTGGATGGCCACGTCATCGCACTCGACGCGAAGACAGGCAAGGAGCTGTGG
AAGGTCAAGCACGCCGACCCGTACAAGGGCGAAACCATCACGATGGCGCCCATCGTGGCCAAAGACAAGG
TCATCGTCGGCATCTCGGGCGGCGAGTTCGGCGTCCGGGGGCGTGTCGCGGCGTACGATCTTAACTCCGG
CCGCCGCGTCTGGCTGTGCTACAACCAGGGCCCGGACCAGGACATGTGCTACGGCTCGCGCACCCCGGCC
AGCTACAAGGGACTGGGCGTCAACACCTGGCAGGGCGATCAGTGGAAGATCGGCGGGGCCACCGTGTGGG
GCTGGTTCTCCTACGACCCCAAGCTCAACCTGGTCTACTACGGCACGTCGAACCCGGGCACGTGGAACCC
CTATATCCGGTGTTCCGCCTCCTGGGAGGAATGCCAGTCGGGCCGCTACGACAACAAGTGGAGCACCTCG
ATCATCGCCCGCGATGCCGACACCGGCGAGTTGGTCTGGGCGTTCCAGATGACCCCGTTCGACCAGTGGG
ATTACGACGGCGTCAACGAGTCCATCCTGCTCGATGTGAACGTCGGCAGTAAGAAGGTGCCAGCGCTGAT
TCACTTCGACCGCAACGGCTTCGCCTTCCTCCTCAACCGCGCCACGGGCGAGCTGATCTACGCTAAGCCG
TTCGTGTACGTCAACTGGGCGAAGTCGTGGGATGAGCGGCACGCGCGCGACGGTCACACTTTCAAGGTCA
CGAAGGACCCCACGAAAAGCCCGTGGAAACCGGGCGACAACAAGAAGGACGTCTGCCCCTCCGCGATGGG
CGGCAAGGACCAGCAGCCGGCGGCGTACAGCCCGGAAACCGGCCTGGTCTATGTGCCGACCAACCAGTGG
TGCATGGACTACGAGCCAGCCGAGACCAAGTACACCGAGGGCGCCCCCTACGTCGGCGCGAATGTGCTTA
TGAAGTTTTACGAGCACAAGTCGTCGGTCCACGGCCTGTCCAAGACCCCGGGCCACTACGGTCGCATCAT
AGCCTGGGATCCGGCGAAGGGCGAGATCAAGTGTTACATCGACGAGAAGTACCCGACCTGGAGCGGCGTC
CTTGTTACCAAGGGCGGCGTCGGCTTCTACGGCACGATGGACGGTTGGTTCCGCGCGTTCGACCTGAAGA
CCTGCAAGGTCCTCTGGTCGAAGAAGCTCGGATCGGGCATCATCGGAAATCCGATCTCCTTCGAGGTCAA
CGGCAAGCAGTACATCGCGGTGTACTCCGGAATCGGGGGCTGGGCGGGCCTGCCCGTCACCGCCAACCTG
GACCCGAACGACCCGTATGGCGGCCTGGGCGCCACGAACCTCTCCCTCGAGCTGGATCTCTACCGGCAGG
CCACGATGTCCGGCGTCCTGTACGTGTTTTCGCTGGAGGCCGAAAACCTCTATTTTCAGGGACATCATCA
CCATCACCATCACCACTGACAGCT
